>Addgene plasmid #90713 | INCENP G4.3 gRNA | addgene full sequence | sequence record 183231 | Addgene NGS Result
AACCGCCTCTCCCCGCGCGTTGGCCGATTCATTAATGCAGCTGGCACGACAGGTTTCCCGACTGGAAAGC
GGGCAGTGAGCGCAACGCAATTAATGTGAGTTAGCTCACTCATTAGGCACCCCAGGCTTTACACTTTATG
CTTCCGGCTCGTATGTTGTGTGGAATTGTGAGCGGATAACAATTTCACACAGGAAACAGCTATGACCATG
ATTACGCCAAGCGCGCAATTAACCCTCACTAAAGGGAACAAAAGCTGGAGCTGCAAGCTTAATGTAGTCT
TATGCAATACTCTTGTAGTCTTGCAACATGGTAACGATGAGTTAGCAACATGCCTTACAAGGAGAGAAAA
AGCACCGTGCATGCCGATTGGTGGAAGTAAGGTGGTACGATCGTGCCTTATTAGGAAGGCAACAGACGGG
TCTGACATGGATTGGACGAACCACTGAATTGCCGCATTGCAGAGATATTGTATTTAAGTGCCTAGCTCGA
TACATAAACGGGTCTCTCTGGTTAGACCAGATCTGAGCCTGGGAGCTCTCTGGCTAACTAGGGAACCCAC
TGCTTAAGCCTCAATAAAGCTTGCCTTGAGTGCTTCAAGTAGTGTGTGCCCGTCTGTTGTGTGACTCTGG
TAACTAGAGATCCCTCAGACCCTTTTAGTCAGTGTGGAAAATCTCTAGCAGTGGCGCCCGAACAGGGACT
TGAAAGCGAAAGGGAAACCAGAGGAGCTCTCTCGACGCAGGACTCGGCTTGCTGAAGCGCGCACGGCAAG
AGGCGAGGGGCGGCGACTGGTGAGTACGCCAAAAATTTTGACTAGCGGAGGCTAGAAGGAGAGAGATGGG
TGCGAGAGCGTCAGTATTAAGCGGGGGAGAATTAGATCGCGATGGGAAAAAATTCGGTTAAGGCCAGGGG
GAAAGAAAAAATATAAATTAAAACATATAGTATGGGCAAGCAGGGAGCTAGAACGATTCGCAGTTAATCC
TGGCCTGTTAGAAACATCAGAAGGCTGTAGACAAATACTGGGACAGCTACAACCATCCCTTCAGACAGGA
TCAGAAGAACTTAGATCATTATATAATACAGTAGCAACCCTCTATTGTGTGCATCAAAGGATAGAGATAA
AAGACACCAAGGAAGCTTTAGACAAGATAGAGGAAGAGCAAAACAAAAGTAAGACCACCGCACAGCAAGC
GGCCGCTGATCTTCAGACCTGGAGGAGGAGATATGAGGGACAATTGGAGAAGTGAATTATATAAATATAA
AGTAGTAAAAATTGAACCATTAGGAGTAGCACCCACCAAGGCAAAGAGAAGAGTGGTGCAGAGAGAAAAA
AGAGCAGTGGGAATAGGAGCTTTGTTCCTTGGGTTCTTGGGAGCAGCAGGAAGCACTATGGGCGCAGCGT
CAATGACGCTGACGGTACAGGCCAGACAATTATTGTCTGGTATAGTGCAGCAGCAGAACAATTTGCTGAG
GGCTATTGAGGCGCAACAGCATCTGTTGCAACTCACAGTCTGGGGCATCAAGCAGCTCCAGGCAAGAATC
CTGGCTGTGGAAAGATACCTAAAGGATCAACAGCTCCTGGGGATTTGGGGTTGCTCTGGAAAACTCATTT
GCACCACTGCTGTGCCTTGGAATGCTAGTTGGAGTAATAAATCTCTGGAACAGATTTGGAATCACACGAC
CTGGATGGAGTGGGACAGAGAAATTAACAATTACACAAGCTTAATACACTCCTTAATTGAAGAATCGCAA
AACCAGCAAGAAAAGAATGAACAAGAATTATTGGAATTAGATAAATGGGCAAGTTTGTGGAATTGGTTTA
ACATAACAAATTGGCTGTGGTATATAAAATTATTCATAATGATAGTAGGAGGCTTGGTAGGTTTAAGAAT
AGTTTTTGCTGTACTTTCTATAGTGAATAGAGTTAGGCAGGGATATTCACCATTATCGTTTCAGACCCAC
CTCCCAACCCCGAGGGGACCCAGAGAGGGCCTATTTCCCATGATTCCTTCATATTTGCATATACGATACA
AGGCTGTTAGAGAGATAATTAGAATTAATTTGACTGTAAACACAAAGATATTAGTACAAAATACGTGACG
TAGAAAGTAATAATTTCTTGGGTAGTTTGCAGTTTTAAAATTATGTTTTAAAATGGACTATCATATGCTT
ACCGTAACTTGAAAGTATTTCGATTTCTTGGCTTTATATATCTTGTGGAAAGGACGAAACACCGAAATCC
GTCTCTTCTTCCGTGTTTAAGAGCTATGCTGGAAACAGCATAGCAAGTTTAAATAAGGCTAGTCCGTTAT
CAACTTGAAAAAGTGGCACCGAGTCGGTGCTTTTTTTGAATTCTAGATCTTGAGACAAATGGCAGTATTC
ATCCACAATTTTAAAAGAAAAGGGGGGATTGGGGGGTACAGTGCAGGGGAAAGAATAGTAGACATAATAG
CAACAGACATACAAACTAAAGAATTACAAAAACAAATTACAAAAATTCAAAATTTTCGGGTTTATTACAG
GGACAGCAGAGATCCACTTTGGCGCCGGCTCGAGTGGCTCCGGTGCCCGTCAGTGGGCAGAGCGCACATC
GCCCACAGTCCCCGAGAAGTTGGGGGGAGGGGTCGGCAATTGAACCGGTGCCTAGAGAAGGTGGCGCGGG
GTAAACTGGGAAAGTGATGTCGTGTACTGGCTCCGCCTTTTTCCCGAGGGTGGGGGAGAACCGTATATAA
GTGCAGTAGTCGCCGTGAACGTTCTTTTTCGCAACGGGTTTGCCGCCAGAACACAGGTGTCGTGACGCGG
GATCCGCCACCATGACCGAGTACAAGCCCACGGTGCGCCTCGCCACCCGCGACGACGTCCCCAGGGCCGT
ACGCACCCTCGCCGCCGCGTTCGCCGACTACCCCGCCACGCGCCACACCGTCGATCCGGACCGCCACATC
GAGCGGGTCACCGAGCTGCAAGAACTCTTCCTCACGCGCGTCGGGCTCGACATCGGCAAGGTGTGGGTCG
CGGACGACGGCGCCGCGGTGGCGGTCTGGACCACGCCGGAGAGCGTCGAAGCGGGGGCGGTGTTCGCCGA
GATCGGCCCGCGCATGGCCGAGTTGAGCGGTTCCCGGCTGGCCGCGCAGCAACAGATGGAAGGCCTCCTG
GCGCCGCACCGGCCCAAGGAGCCCGCGTGGTTCCTGGCCACCGTCGGAGTCTCGCCCGACCACCAGGGCA
AGGGTCTGGGCAGCGCCGTCGTGCTCCCCGGAGTGGAGGCGGCCGAGCGCGCCGGGGTGCCCGCCTTCCT
GGAGACCTCCGCGCCCCGCAACCTCCCCTTCTACGAGCGGCTCGGCTTCACCGTCACCGCCGACGTCGAG
GTGCCCGAAGGACCGCGCACCTGGTGCATGACCCGCAAGCCCGGTGCCTGAACGCGTTAAGTCGACAATC
AACCTCTGGATTACAAAATTTGTGAAAGATTGACTGGTATTCTTAACTATGTTGCTCCTTTTACGCTATG
TGGATACGCTGCTTTAATGCCTTTGTATCATGCTATTGCTTCCCGTATGGCTTTCATTTTCTCCTCCTTG
TATAAATCCTGGTTGCTGTCTCTTTATGAGGAGTTGTGGCCCGTTGTCAGGCAACGTGGCGTGGTGTGCA
CTGTGTTTGCTGACGCAACCCCCACTGGTTGGGGCATTGCCACCACCTGTCAGCTCCTTTCCGGGACTTT
CGCTTTCCCCCTCCCTATTGCCACGGCGGAACTCATCGCCGCCTGCCTTGCCCGCTGCTGGACAGGGGCT
CGGCTGTTGGGCACTGACAATTCCGTGGTGTTGTCGGGGAAATCATCGTCCTTTCCTTGGCTGCTCGCCT
GTGTTGCCACCTGGATTCTGCGCGGGACGTCCTTCTGCTACGTCCCTTCGGCCCTCAATCCAGCGGACCT
TCCTTCCCGCGGCCTGCTGCCGGCTCTGCGGCCTCTTCCGCGTCTTCGCCTTCGCCCTCAGACGAGTCGG
ATCTCCCTTTGGGCCGCCTCCCCGCGTCGACTTTAAGACCAATGACTTACAAGGCAGCTGTAGATCTTAG
CCACTTTTTAAAAGAAAAGGGGGGACTGGAAGGGCTAATTCACTCCCAACGAAGACAAGATCTGCTTTTT
GCTTGTACTGGGTCTCTCTGGTTAGACCAGATCTGAGCCTGGGAGCTCTCTGGCTAACTAGGGAACCCAC
TGCTTAAGCCTCAATAAAGCTTGCCTTGAGTGCTTCAAGTAGTGTGTGCCCGTCTGTTGTGTGACTCTGG
TAACTAGAGATCCCTCAGACCCTTTTAGTCAGTGTGGAAAATCTCTAGCAGTACGTATAGTAGTTCATGT
CATCTTATTATTCAGTATTTATAACTTGCAAAGAAATGAATATCAGAGAGTGAGAGGAACTTGTTTATTG
CAGCTTATAATGGTTACAAATAAAGCAATAGCATCACAAATTTCACAAATAAAGCATTTTTTTCACTGCA
TTCTAGTTGTGGTTTGTCCAAACTCATCAATGTATCTTATCATGTCTGGCTCTAGCTATCCCGCCCCTAA
CTCCGCCCATCCCGCCCCTAACTCCGCCCAGTTCCGCCCATTCTCCGCCCCATGGCTGACTAATTTTTTT
TATTTATGCAGAGGCCGAGGCCGCCTCGGCCTCTGAGCTATTCCAGAAGTAGTGAGGAGGCTTTTTTGGA
GGCCTAGGGACGTACCCAATTCGCCCTATAGTGAGTCGTATTACGCGCGCTCACTGGCCGTCGTTTTACA
ACGTCGTGACTGGGAAAACCCTGGCGTTACCCAACTTAATCGCCTTGCAGCACATCCCCCTTTCGCCAGC
TGGCGTAATAGCGAAGAGGCCCGCACCGATCGCCCTTCCCAACAGTTGCGCAGCCTGAATGGCGAATGGG
[124 nt withheld, positions 4901-5024]
C
[91 nt withheld, positions 5026-5116]
A
[49 nt withheld, positions 5118-5166]
CCTTTGACGTTGGAGTCCACGTTCTTT
[37 nt withheld, positions 5194-5230]
ACCCTATCTCGGTCTATTCTTTTGATTTATAAGGGATTTTGCCGATTTCGGCCTATTGGTTAAAAAATGA
GCTGATTTAACAAAAATTTAACGCGAATTTTAACAAAATATTAACGCTTACAATTTAGGTGGCACTTTTC
GGGGAAATGTGCGCGGAACCCCTATTTGTTTATTTTTCTAAATACATTCAAATATGTATCCGCTCATGAG
ACAATAACCCTGATAAATGCTTCAATAATATTGAAAAAGGAAGAGTATGAGTATTCAACATTTCCGTGTC
GCCCTTATTCCCTTTTTTGCGGCATTTTGCCTTCCTGTTTTTGCTCACCCAGAAACGCTGGTGAAAGTAA
AAGATGCTGAAGATCAGTTGGGTGCACGAGTGGGTTACATCGAACTGGATCTCAACAGCGGTAAGATCCT
TGAGAGTTTTCGCCCCGAAGAACGTTTTCCAATGATGAGCACTTTTAAAGTTCTGCTATGTGGCGCGGTA
TTATCCCGTATTGACGCCGGGCAAGAGCAACTCGGTCGCCGCATACACTATTCTCAGAATGACTTGGTTG
AGTACTCACCAGTCACAGAAAAGCATCTTACGGATGGCATGACAGTAAGAGAATTATGCAGTGCTGCCAT
AACCATGAGTGATAACACTGCGGCCAACTTACTTCTGACAACGATCGGAGGACCGAAGGAGCTAACCGCT
TTTTTGCACAACATGGGGGATCATGTAACTCGCCTTGATCGTTGGGAACCGGAGCTGAATGAAGCCATAC
CAAACGACGAGCGTGACACCACGATGCCTGTAGCAATGGCAACAACGTTGCGCAAACTATTAACTGGCGA
ACTACTTACTCTAGCTTCCCGGCAACAATTAATAGACTGGATGGAGGCGGATAAAGTTGCAGGACCACTT
CTGCGCTCGGCCCTTCCGGCTGGCTGGTTTATTGCTGATAAATCTGGAGCCGGTGAGCGTGGGTCTCGCG
GTATCATTGCAGCACTGGGGCCAGATGGTAAGCCCTCCCGTATCGTAGTTATCTACACGACGGGGAGTCA
GGCAACTATGGATGAACGAAATAGACAGATCGCTGAGATAGGTGCCTCACTGATTAAGCATTGGTAACTG
TCAGACCAAGTTTACTCATATATACTTTAGATTGATTTAAAACTTCATTTTTAATTTAAAAGGATCTAGG
TGAAGATCCTTTTTGATAATCTCATGACCAAAATCCCTTAACGTGAGTTTTCGTTCCACTGAGCGTCAGA
CCCCGTAGAAAAGATCAAAGGATCTTCTTGAGATCCTTTTTTTCTGCGCGTAATCTGCTGCTTGCAAACA
AAAAAACCACCGCTACCAGCGGTGGTTTGTTTGCCGGATCAAGAGCTACCAACTCTTTTTCCGAAGGTAA
CTGGCTTCAGCAGAGCGCAGATACCAAATACTGTTCTTCTAGTGTAGCCGTAGTTAGGCCACCACTTCAA
GAACTCTGTAGCACCGCCTACATACCTCGCTCTGCTAATCCTGTTACCAGTGGCTGCTGCCAGTGGCGAT
AAGTCGTGTCTTACCGGGTTGGACTCAAGACGATAGTTACCGGATAAGGCGCAGCGGTCGGGCTGAACGG
GGGGTTCGTGCACACAGCCCAGCTTGGAGCGAACGACCTACACCGAACTGAGATACCTACAGCGTGAGCT
ATGAGAAAGCGCCACGCTTCCCGAAGGGAGAAAGGCGGACAGGTATCCGGTAAGCGGCAGGGTCGGAACA
GGAGAGCGCACGAGGGAGCTTCCAGGGGGAAACGCCTGGTATCTTTATAGTCCTGTCGGGTTTCGCCACC
TCTGACTTGAGCGTCGATTTTTGTGATGCTCGTCAGGGGGGCGGAGCCTATGGAAAAACGCCAGCAACGC
GGCCTTTTTACGGTTCCTGGCCTTTTGCTGGCCTTTTGCTCACATGTTCTTTCCTGCGTTATCCCCTGAT
TCTGTGGATAACCGTATTACCGCCTTTGAGTGAGCTGATACCGCTCGCCGCAGCCGAACGACCGAGCGCA
GCGAGTCAGTGAGCGAGGAAGCGGAAGAGCGCCCAATACGCA
Features (pLannotate 1.2.2; 27 found; start..end, strand, type, name):
     92..113     +  protein_bind   CAP binding site: CAP binding activates transcription in the presence of cAMP. E. coli catabolite activator protein
    128..158     +  promoter       lac promoter: promoter for the E. coli lac operon
    166..182     +  protein_bind   lac operator: The lac repressor binds to the lac operator to inhibit transcription in E. coli. This inhibition can be relieved by adding lactose or isopropyl-β-D-thiogalactopyranoside (IPTG). lac repressor encoded by lacI
    227..245     +  promoter       T3 promoter: promoter for bacteriophage T3 RNA polymerase
    273..499     +  promoter       RSV promoter: Rous sarcoma virus enhancer/promoter
    500..680     +  LTR            5' LTR (truncated): truncated 5' long terminal repeat (LTR) from HIV-1
    727..852     +  misc_feature   HIV-1 Ψ: packaging signal of human immunodeficiency virus type 1
    836..1199    +  CDS            HIV-1 gag (fragment): gag protein from human immunodeficiency virus 1; gag
   1345..1578    +  misc_feature   RRE: The Rev response element (RRE) of HIV-1 allows for Rev-dependent mRNA export from the nucleus to the cytoplasm.
   1955..1981    +  CDS            Rev (fragment): human immunodeficiency virus 1 (HIV-1) Rev protein; rev; enhances nuclear export of unspliced and incompletely spliced viral mRNAs
   1985..2225    +  promoter       U6 promoter: RNA polymerase III promoter for human U6 snRNA
   2273..2340    +  misc_RNA       tracrRNA (fragment): trans-activating CRISPR RNA for the Streptococcus pyogenes CRISPR/Cas9 system
   2389..2506    +  misc_feature   cPPT/CTS: central polypurine tract and central termination sequence of HIV-1
   2575..2786    +  promoter       EF-1α core promoter: core promoter for human elongation factor EF-1α
   2812..3411    +  CDS            PuroR (fragment): puromycin N-acetyltransferase; pac from Streptomyces; confers resistance to puromycin
   3427..4015    +  misc_feature   WPRE: woodchuck hepatitis virus posttranscriptional regulatory element
   4066..4085    +  misc_feature   cPPT/CTS (fragment): central polypurine tract and central termination sequence of HIV-1
   4087..4320    +  LTR            3' LTR (ΔU3): self-inactivating 3' long terminal repeat (LTR) from HIV-1
   4398..4519    +  polyA_signal   SV40 poly(A) signal: SV40 polyadenylation signal
   4559..4694    +  rep_origin     SV40 ori: SV40 origin of replication
   4715..4733    -  promoter       T7 promoter: promoter for bacteriophage T7 RNA polymerase
   4741..4896    +  CDS            lacZα (fragment): LacZα fragment of β-galactosidase; lacZ fragment
   4901..5329    +  rep_origin     f1 ori (sequence partly withheld): f1 bacteriophage origin of replication; arrow indicates direction of (+) strand synthesis
   5382..5486    +  promoter       AmpR promoter: bla
   5487..6347    +  CDS            AmpR: β-lactamase; bla; confers resistance to ampicillin, carbenicillin, and related antibiotics
   6518..7106    +  rep_origin     ori: high-copy-number ColE1/pMB1/pBR322/pUC origin of replication
   7289..79      +  CDS            lacI (fragment) (across the origin): lac repressor; lacI; The lac repressor binds to the lac operator to inhibit transcription in E. coli. This inhibition can be relieved by adding lactose or isopropyl-β-D-thiogalactopyranoside (IPTG).
