[The description below was written by a language model from this plasmid's Addgene catalogue record and pLannotate feature annotations shown in this document.]
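Description:
INCENP G4.3 gRNA is a third-generation lentiviral CRISPR guide plasmid built on the pLenti-sgRNA backbone, carrying a single guide RNA directed against human INCENP. It is propagated in E. coli through a high-copy ColE1/pUC-type origin with ampicillin selection (AmpR); an f1 origin and remnants of a lac/lacZα cloning region are also present in the bacterial portion. The guide spacer was inserted by restriction cloning into BsmBI sites, which were destroyed in the process. It sits between a human U6 RNA polymerase III promoter and the S. pyogenes Cas9 guide scaffold (annotated as a tracrRNA fragment). The plasmid encodes no Cas9, so the nuclease must be supplied separately in the target cells.

The viral portion follows the usual self-inactivating design. An RSV promoter fused to a truncated HIV-1 5' LTR drives Tat-independent production of genomic RNA in packaging cells. The Ψ packaging signal, with an adjoining gag fragment, directs encapsidation, the RRE permits Rev-dependent nuclear export, and the cPPT/CTS aids nuclear import. The ΔU3 3' LTR inactivates the LTR promoter after integration. Downstream of the guide cassette, an EF-1α core promoter expresses puromycin N-acetyltransferase for selecting transduced mammalian cells, and a WPRE enhances transcript expression. An SV40 poly(A) signal and SV40 origin lie beyond the 3' LTR.

The sequenced record is 7,302 nt, shorter than the 9,151 bp catalogued for the empty backbone; the record gives no explanation for this difference. The plasmid belongs to a series used to generate knockouts of cell-cycle genes in human cell lines, as part of a large-scale analysis of p53-dependent responses to cell-cycle defects.
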