Addgene plasmid #90713: INCENP G4.3 gRNA
Purpose: 3rd generation lentiviral gRNA plasmid targeting human INCENP
Depositing lab: Iain Cheeseman. Depositing organization: Whitehead Institute for Biomedical Research. Publication: Large-Scale Analysis of CRISPR/Cas9 Cell-Cycle Knockouts Reveals the Diversity of p53-Dependent Responses to Cell-Cycle Defects. McKinley KL, Cheeseman IM. Dev Cell. 2017 Feb 27;40(4):405-420.e2. doi: 10.1016/j.devcel.2017.01.012. Epub 2017 Feb 16. PubMed 28216383.
Backbone
  Vector backbone: pLenti-sgRNA
  Backbone manufacturer: Eric Lander & David Sabatini labs (Addgene plasmid #71409)
  Backbone size w/o insert (bp): 9151
  Vector type: Lentiviral, CRISPR
  Selectable markers: Puromycin
Growth in bacteria
  Bacterial resistance: Ampicillin, 100 μg/mL
  Growth temperature: 37°C
  Growth strain: NEB Stable
  Copy number: Unknown
Gene/Insert
  Gene/Insert name: INCENP (Guide Designation G4.3) (alt name: pKMKO series)
  gRNA/shRNA sequence: CACCgAAATCCGTCTCTTCTTCCGT
  Species: H. sapiens (human)
  Promoter: U6
  Cloning method: Restriction Enzyme; 5′ cloning site BsmBI (destroyed during cloning); 3′ cloning site BsmBI (destroyed during cloning)
  Sequencing primers: 5′ hU6-F (5'-GAGGGCCTATTTCCCATGATT-3'); 3′ EF1a-R (5'-CACGGCGACTACTGCACTTA-3')
Terms and licenses: Academic/Nonprofit Terms; Industry Terms: Not Available to Industry
Depositor comments: Please note that gRNA target sequence listed is not strictly the 20nt spacer sequence, but also contains the 5' BsmBI overhang. For more information about knockout human cell lines generated using this plasmid, please see http://cellcycleknockouts.wi.mit.edu/ .
How to cite: INCENP G4.3 gRNA was a gift from Iain Cheeseman (Addgene plasmid # 90713 ; http://n2t.net/addgene:90713 ; RRID:Addgene_90713)
